>Addgene plasmid #161493 | RIB VP64 R1 | addgene full sequence | sequence record 326164 | Addgene NGS Result
CGCTGTGAGCAAAAGGCCAGCAAAAGGCCAGGAACCGTAAAAAGGCCGCGTTGCTGGCGTTTTTCCATAG
GCTCCGCCCCCCTGACGAGCATCACAAAAATCGACGCTCAAGTCAGAGGTGGCGAAACCCGACAGGACTA
TAAAGATACCAGGCGTTTCCCCCTGGAAGCTCCCTCGTGCGCTCTCCTGTTCCGACCCTGCCGCTTACCG
GATACCTGTCCGCCTTTCTCCCTTCGGGAAGCGTGGCGCTTTCTCATAGCTCACGCTGTAGGTATCTCAG
TTCGGTGTAGGTCGTTCGCTCCAAGCTGGGCTGTGTGCACGAACCCCCCGTTCAGCCCGACCGCTGCGCC
TTATCCGGTAACTATCGTCTTGAGTCCAACCCGGTAAGACACGACTTATCGCCACTGGCAGCAGCCACTG
GTAACAGGATTAGCAGAGCGAGGTATGTAGGCGGTGCTACAGAGTTCTTGAAGTGGTGGCCTAACTACGG
CTACACTAGAAGAACAGTATTTGGTATCTGCGCTCTGCTGAAGCCAGTTACCTTCGGAAAAAGAGTTGGT
AGCTCTTGATCCGGCAAACAAACCACCGCTGGTAGCGGTGGTTTTTTTGTTTGCAAGCAGCAGATTACGC
GCAGAAAAAAAGGATCTCAAGAAGATCCTTTGATCTTTTCTACGGGGTGGAGCGCAAAAAACCCCGCCCC
TGACAGGGCGGGGTTTTTTCGCGATCGGAGCGGTACTACCATTGACACTACACATCCTTAATTCCAATCC
TGTCTGGCCTCCTTCACCTTTTAACCATCTTGCCCATTCCAACTCGTGTCAGATTGCGTATCAAGTGAAA
AAAAAAAAATTTTAAATCTTTAACCCAATCAGGTAATAACTGTCGCCTCTTTTATCTGCCGCACTGCATG
AGGTGTCCCCTTAGTGGGAAAGAGTACTGAGCCAACCCTGGAGGACAGCAAGGGAAAAATACCTACAACT
TGCTTCATAATGGTCGTAAAAACAATCCTTGTCGGATATAAGTGTTGTAGACTGTCCCTTATCCTCTGCG
ATGTTCTTCCTCTCAAAGTTTGCGATTTCTCTCTATCAGAATTGCCATCAAGAGACTCAGGACTAATTTC
GCAGTCCCACACGCACTCGTACATGATTGGCTGAAATTTCCCTAAAGAATTTCTTTTTCACGAAAATTTT
TTTTTTACACAAGATTTTCAGCAGATATAAAATGGAGAGCAGGACCTCCGCTGTGACTCTTCTTTTTTTT
CTTTTATTCTCACTACATACATTTTAGTTATTCGCCAACATGGACTACAAAGACCATGACGGTGATTATA
AAGATCATGACATCGATTACAAGGATGACGATGACAAGCTCATGGACAAGAAGTACTCCATTGGGCTCGC
TATCGGCACAAACAGCGTCGGCTGGGCCGTCATTACGGACGAGTACAAGGTGCCGAGCAAAAAATTCAAA
GTTCTGGGCAATACCGATCGCCACAGCATAAAGAAGAACCTCATTGGCGCCCTCCTGTTCGACTCCGGGG
AGACGGCCGAAGCCACGCGGCTCAAAAGAACAGCACGGCGCAGATATACCCGCAGAAAGAATCGGATCTG
CTACCTGCAGGAGATCTTTAGTAATGAGATGGCTAAGGTGGATGACTCTTTCTTCCATAGGCTGGAGGAG
TCCTTTTTGGTGGAGGAGGATAAAAAGCACGAGCGCCACCCAATCTTTGGCAATATCGTGGACGAGGTGG
CGTACCATGAAAAGTACCCAACCATATATCATCTGAGGAAGAAGCTTGTAGACAGTACTGATAAGGCTGA
CTTGCGGTTGATCTATCTCGCGCTGGCGCATATGATCAAATTTCGGGGACACTTCCTCATCGAGGGGGAC
CTGAACCCAGACAACAGCGATGTCGACAAACTCTTTATCCAACTGGTTCAGACTTACAATCAGCTTTTCG
AAGAGAACCCGATCAACGCATCCGGAGTTGACGCCAAAGCAATCCTGAGCGCTAGGCTGTCCAAATCCCG
GCGGCTCGAAAACCTCATCGCACAGCTCCCTGGGGAGAAGAAGAACGGCCTGTTTGGTAATCTTATCGCC
CTGTCACTCGGGCTGACCCCCAACTTTAAATCTAACTTCGACCTGGCCGAAGATGCCAAGCTTCAACTGA
GCAAAGACACCTACGATGATGATCTCGACAATCTGCTGGCCCAGATCGGCGACCAGTACGCAGACCTTTT
TTTGGCGGCAAAGAACCTGTCAGACGCCATTCTGCTGAGTGATATTCTGCGAGTGAACACGGAGATCACC
AAAGCTCCGCTGAGCGCTAGTATGATCAAGCGCTATGATGAGCACCACCAAGACTTGACTTTGCTGAAGG
CCCTTGTCAGACAGCAACTGCCTGAGAAGTACAAGGAAATTTTCTTCGATCAGTCTAAAAATGGCTACGC
CGGATACATTGACGGCGGAGCAAGCCAGGAGGAATTTTACAAATTTATTAAGCCCATCTTGGAAAAAATG
GACGGCACCGAGGAGCTGCTGGTAAAGCTTAACAGAGAAGATCTGTTGCGCAAACAGCGCACTTTCGACA
ATGGAAGCATCCCCCACCAGATTCACCTGGGCGAACTGCACGCTATCCTCAGGCGGCAAGAGGATTTCTA
CCCCTTTTTGAAAGATAACAGGGAAAAGATTGAGAAAATCCTCACATTTCGGATACCCTACTATGTAGGC
CCCCTCGCCCGGGGAAATTCCAGATTCGCGTGGATGACTCGCAAATCAGAAGAGACTATCACTCCCTGGA
ACTTCGAGGAAGTCGTGGATAAGGGGGCCTCTGCCCAGTCCTTCATCGAAAGGATGACTAACTTTGATAA
AAATCTGCCTAACGAAAAGGTGCTTCCTAAACACTCTCTGCTGTACGAGTACTTCACAGTTTATAACGAG
CTCACCAAGGTCAAATACGTCACAGAAGGGATGAGAAAGCCAGCATTCCTGTCTGGAGAGCAGAAGAAAG
CTATCGTGGACCTCCTCTTCAAGACGAACCGGAAAGTTACCGTGAAACAGCTCAAAGAGGACTATTTCAA
AAAGATTGAATGTTTCGACTCTGTTGAAATCAGCGGAGTGGAGGATCGCTTCAACGCATCCCTGGGAACG
TATCACGATCTCCTGAAAATCATTAAAGACAAGGACTTCCTGGACAATGAGGAGAACGAGGACATTCTTG
AGGACATTGTCCTCACCCTTACGTTGTTTGAAGATAGGGAGATGATTGAAGAACGCTTGAAAACTTACGC
TCATCTCTTCGACGACAAAGTCATGAAACAGCTCAAGAGGCGCCGATATACAGGATGGGGGCGGCTGTCA
AGAAAACTGATCAATGGGATCCGAGACAAGCAGAGTGGAAAGACAATCCTGGATTTTCTTAAGTCCGATG
GATTTGCCAACAGGAACTTCATGCAGTTGATCCATGATGACTCTCTCACCTTTAAGGAGGACATCCAGAA
AGCACAAGTTTCTGGCCAGGGGGACAGTCTGCACGAGCACATCGCTAATCTTGCAGGTAGCCCAGCTATC
AAAAAGGGAATACTGCAGACCGTTAAGGTCGTGGATGAACTCGTCAAAGTAATGGGAAGGCATAAGCCCG
AGAATATCGTTATCGAGATGGCCCGAGAGAACCAAACTACCCAGAAGGGACAGAAGAACAGTAGGGAAAG
GATGAAGAGGATTGAAGAGGGTATAAAAGAACTGGGGTCCCAAATCCTTAAGGAACACCCAGTTGAAAAC
ACCCAGCTTCAGAATGAGAAGCTCTACCTGTACTACCTGCAGAACGGCAGGGACATGTACGTGGATCAGG
AACTGGACATCAATCGGCTCTCCGACTACGACGTGGATGCCATCGTGCCCCAGTCTTTTCTCAAAGATGA
TTCTATTGATAATAAAGTGTTGACAAGATCCGATAAAAATAGAGGGAAGAGTGATAACGTCCCCTCAGAA
GAAGTTGTCAAGAAAATGAAAAATTATTGGCGGCAGCTGCTGAACGCCAAACTGATCACACAACGGAAGT
TCGATAATCTGACTAAGGCTGAACGAGGTGGCCTGTCTGAGTTGGATAAAGCCGGCTTCATCAAAAGGCA
GCTTGTTGAGACACGCCAGATCACCAAGCACGTGGCCCAAATTCTCGATTCACGCATGAACACCAAGTAC
GATGAAAATGACAAACTGATTCGAGAGGTGAAAGTTATTACTCTGAAGTCTAAGCTAGTCTCAGATTTCA
GAAAGGACTTTCAGTTTTATAAGGTGAGAGAGATCAACAATTACCACCATGCGCATGATGCCTACCTGAA
TGCAGTGGTAGGCACTGCACTTATCAAAAAATATCCCAAGCTTGAATCTGAATTTGTTTACGGAGACTAT
AAAGTGTACGATGTTAGGAAAATGATCGCAAAGTCTGAGCAGGAAATAGGCAAGGCCACCGCTAAGTACT
TCTTTTACAGCAATATTATGAATTTTTTCAAGACCGAGATTACACTGGCCAATGGAGAGATTCGGAAGCG
ACCACTTATCGAAACAAACGGAGAAACAGGAGAAATCGTGTGGGACAAGGGTAGGGATTTCGCGACAGTC
CGGAAGGTCCTGTCCATGCCGCAGGTGAACATCGTTAAAAAGACCGAAGTACAGACCGGAGGCTTCTCCA
AGGAAAGTATCCTCCCGAAAAGGAACAGCGACAAGCTGATCGCACGCAAAAAAGATTGGGACCCCAAGAA
ATACGGCGGATTCGATTCTCCTACAGTCGCTTACAGTGTACTGGTTGTGGCCAAAGTGGAGAAAGGGAAG
TCTAAAAAACTCAAAAGCGTCAAGGAACTGCTGGGCATCACAATCATGGAGCGATCAAGCTTCGAAAAAA
ACCCCATCGACTTTCTCGAGGCGAAAGGATATAAAGAGGTCAAAAAAGACCTCATCATTAAGCTTCCCAA
GTACTCTCTCTTTGAGCTTGAAAACGGCCGGAAACGAATGCTCGCTAGTGCGGGCGAGCTGCAGAAAGGT
AACGAGCTGGCACTGCCCTCTAAATACGTTAATTTCTTGTATCTGGCCAGCCACTATGAAAAGCTCAAAG
GGTCCCCCGAAGATAATGAGCAGAAGCAGCTGTTCGTGGAACAACACAAACACTACCTTGATGAGATCAT
CGAGCAAATAAGCGAATTCTCCAAAAGAGTGATCCTCGCCGACGCTAACCTCGATAAGGTGCTTTCTGCT
TACAATAAGCACAGGGATAAGCCCATCAGGGAGCAGGCAGAAAACATTATCCACTTGTTTACTCTGACCA
ACTTGGGCGCTCCTGCAGCCTTCAAGTACTTCGACACCACCATAGACAGAAAGCGGTACACCTCTACAAA
GGAGGTCCTGGACGCCACACTGATTCATCAGTCAATTACGGGGCTCTATGAAACAAGAATCGACCTCTCT
CAGCTCGGTGGAGACAGCAGGGCTGACCCCAAGAAGAAGAGGAAGGTGTGAGCTTTAGTCAAATATTAAT
CTATTTCACCTGTTCAAACTTTACTTAATGTACAAATGTGGTAGTTATTAGTTTTGCAACGGAACTTGTT
CCATAATCTGGTCCTCTGGGACAGCAAACTGTCTTTCACTAGTAGCGCCAGTTTCGGGAGTCCACACAGC
ATTAGTCACCGGTGCACCAGCACTAATCTCACGACCTTCTGGGTGTTTAAATGGGCAGTTAGGGTTGCGG
CATCCAGCTGCAAACTTACAATCCTCATCAATTGGATGAGTGAAAAAACAGTTTGGTCTGGTACAACTGT
TGCCTTCACGACACAGTACAGGAGTAGTTGCGTGACGTCTTGGGCACTTGTAATTACGGCATGATTTACC
AAATCGACATTGTTCCAAAGCCCTCTGTTGTTTTTGTTGTTTCTCTTCTTCGGTGATCTTGTGTTCAGGT
GATCGATGAGCCTTTGGACAGTCCGGATTAGAGCGCTCCGGGGAGCGCATTATTTGGGTCGGCTACTGTC
ATTGGTTATGATGGCCTTACCGAGCACGAAGGTGGTTGGATAGACCACAACTGGAAACAGTTGTACAAAC
AGATTGCATTCATTTTTGCTTGTATTGGATACTCGATGGCCATCACCGCTCTTATCTGTTTCATCCTCAA
CCGTATTCCATTTTTGCAACTGCGAGCTTCAGAAGAGGCTGAGGAGAAAGGTATGGATGAGGATCAGATT
GGAGAGTTCGCTTATGACTACGTGGAAGTACGTCGTGATTTTTTGGCTTGGGGATCAGGCCCAAACAATG
GCTTCAAGGAGCCGGAAGTTCTGGATCAGGTAGTTCCGGTTAATGATTTCAGCAGTGACCAGAATGTGAC
TAATCAGACCAACGAATCTGAGAAGCAGTAGAGTAAATATAGAGATGATATTTAGTGTATTCTAATGCTT
ATGTAATGTATTAAGCAAAAAGTTGTGTTTATGAGTTAGCATTTGTCTTAGCAAACATAAAATTATGTCG
ACATTTGCAACCCGCATGTCTAGTGTTTTTAGATCGATCTTCGATGTGTAGAATAATGCCTCCACGTGAT
GCCCCGCGATTTTGTTGGGTCGCAATGCCTCCAACATAAACCCATCACGTATAAAAAGCCCTCTTAACCC
TCCCCCCTGTTTCGTTTGCTTCATCACTTAACCTGAACTATCAACATGCCCAAAAAGAAAAGAAAAGTGG
GTAGTATGGCGTCTAACTTCACCCAGTTCGTTCTGGTTGACAACGGTGGTACCGGTGACGTTACCGTTGC
GCCGTCTAACTTCGCGAACGGTGTTGCGGAATGGATCTCTTCTAACTCTCGTTCTCAGGCGTACAAAGTT
ACCTGCTCTGTTCGTCAATCCTCCGCGCAGAACCGTAAATACACCATCAAAGTTGAAGTTCCGAAAGTTG
CGACCCAGACCGTTGGTGGTGTTGAACTGCCGGTTGCGGCGTGGCGTTCTTACCTGAACATGGAACTGAC
CATCCCGATCTTCGCGACCAACTCTGACTGCGAACTGATCGTTAAAGCGATGCAGGGTCTGCTGAAAGAC
GGTAACCCGATCCCGTCTGCGATCGCGGCGAACTCTGGTATCTACGGCTCCGGACGAGCCGATGCCCTTG
ACGATTTTGACTTGGACATGTTGGGTTCTGACGCTTTGGATGACTTTGATCTTGATATGCTTGGTTCCGA
CGCTCTAGATGATTTCGACTTGGATATGCTGGGATCCGATGCCTTGGACGATTTCGACTTGGATATGTTG
ATCAACTGAGCTTCTGTTTAATTCTGTAGGATAAACGAAATAACTGTATCTTTATAATCATCCTTAAGAT
AGCCCTGGACTCGTCAGACATTAGTTCGCGCACATTATTTTCCTCCACTGTCTGCAAACAGCCACACGGC
ATTTCCCTCTCTAGTTTCATTTATCAAAGTAGCACAACACGCTAATTGGAGGATCCTTTTTTGTAGAAAT
GTCTTGGTGTCCTCGTCCAATCAGGTAGCCATCTCTGAAATATCTGGCTCCGTTGCAACTCCGAACGACC
TGCTGGCAACGTAAAATTCTCCGGGGTAAAACTTAAATGTGGAGTAATGGAACCAGAAACGTCTCTTCCC
TTCTCTCTCCTTCCACCGCCCGTTACCGTCCCTAGGAAATTTTACTCTGCTGGAGAGCTTCTTCTACGGC
CCCCTTGCAGCAATGCTCTTCCCAGCATTACGTTGCGGGTAAAACGGAGGTCGTGTACCCGACCTAGCAG
CCCAGGGATGGAAAAGTCCCGGCCGTCGCTGGCAATAATAGCGGGCGGACGCATGTCATGAGATTATTGG
AAACCACCAGAATCGAATATAAAAGGCGAACACCTTTCCCAATTTTGGTTTCTCCTGACCCAAAGACTTT
AAATTTAATTTATTTGTCCCTATTTCAATCAATTGAACAACTATCAAAACACCATGATATTACTGATGAG
TCCGTGAGGACGAAACGAGTAAGCTCGTCTAATATATTAGTAACGCCGCGTTTTAGAGCTAGAAATAGCA
AGTTAAAATAAGGCTAGTCCGTTATCAACTTGAAAAAGTGGCACCGAGTCGGTGCGCGCACATGAGGATC
ACCCATGTGCTTTTGGCCGGCATGGTCCCAGCCTCCTCGCTGGCGCCGGCTGGGCAACATGCTTCGGCAT
GGCGAATGGGACAGCTTTGGACTGCTTTTAGTGTACATCTGATAATATAGTACTACCACGTATGATAATG
TAGAGAATAGGCTTCCTTGTCGAGTGTGTTTGCAGTTTTCTTGAGTTTCAAGGTTTAAATGCTGGTATAT
TAGTTCATCGAAGGTTTCAGCCAATAGCACCTTAAATCAATCAAACTAATTCGACTCTTACGAAAGAGCC
TACTGTGTTTAGTATCGAAGTCGTTTACCTTTCATGTTGAATAGCTTCCTCTCTGACCCTAACATTTCAA
GATCCTCCTAAAGTTACCCGGATTGTGAAATTCTAATGATCCACCTGCCCAATGCATTTTTTCTTTATTC
AGTTTACCTTTTTTACCTAATATACGAGCTTGTTAAAGTAAGTGGCACTGCAATACTAGGCTTATTGTTG
ATATTATGATGAATCGTTTTCACAAACTTGATTTCCTGTGAACTCACCATGTACTAAGGAAAAAAACATG
CATCACCATCTGAATATTTGACCGCTAGCTCATGGACATGGAGGCCCAGAATACCCTCCTTGACAGTCTT
GACGTGCGCAGCTCAGGGGCATGATGTGACTGTCGCCCGTACATTTAGCCCATACATCCCCATGTATAAT
CATTTGCATCCATACATTTTGATGGCCGCACGGCGCGAAGCAAAAATTACGGCTCCTCGCTGCAGACCTG
CGAGCAGGGAAACGCTCCCCTCACAGACGCGTTGAATTGTCCCCACGCCGCGCCCCTGTAGAGAAATATA
AAAGGTTAGGATTTGCCACTGAGGTTCTTCTTTCATATACTTCCTTTTAAAATCTTGCTAGGATACAGTT
CTCACATCACATCCGAACATAAACAACCATGGGTACCACTCTTGACGACACGGCTTACCGGTACCGCACC
AGTGTCCCGGGGGACGCCGAGGCCATCGAGGCACTGGATGGGTCCTTCACCACCGACACCGTTTTTCGCG
TCACCGCCACCGGGGACGGCTTCACCCTGCGGGAGGTGCCGGTGGACCCGCCCCTGACCAAGGTGTTCCC
CGACGACGAATCGGACGACGAATCGGACGACGGGGAGGACGGCGACCCGGACTCCCGGACGTTCGTCGCG
TACGGGGACGACGGCGACCTGGCGGGCTTCGTGGTCGTCTCGTACTCCGGCTGGAACCGCCGGCTGACCG
TCGAGGACATCGAGGTCGCCCCGGAGCACCGGGGGCACGGGGTCGGGCGCGCGTTGATGGGGCTCGCGAC
GGAGTTCGCCCGCGAGCGGGGCGCCGGGCACCTCTGGCTGGAGGTCACCAACGTCAACGCACCGGCGATC
CACGCGTACCGGCGGATGGGGTTCACCCTCTGCGGCCTGGACACCGCCCTGTACGACGGCACCGCCTCGG
ACGGCGAGCAGGCGCTCTACATGAGCATGCCCTGCCCCTAATCAGTACTGACAATAAAAAGATTCTTGTT
TTCAAGAACTTGTCATTTGTATAGTTTTTTTATATTGTAGTTGTTCTATTTTAATCAAATGTTAGCGTGA
TTTATATTTTTTTTCGCCTCGACATCATCTGCCCAGATGCGAAGTTAAGTGCGCAGAAAGTAATATCATG
CGTCAATCGTATGTGAATGCTGGTCGCTATACTGGCTTCATACCCAGCATTGACCTTTGGTATGAGCATC
TGAAAAACAACCAGGTGTTGCAAAGTTAAACATCCTTCTTTGTTCATATAGAACCCACTATTCATGGTAC
TCCCCAATCGAATTTCACATTCTGGTTTTGAAATTACACACCACGTTAGCTTATAAGATTTCATATAACT
TATTGATATACGGTTTCCATTGTTCGAATAGTTGAGGTTGTATGTAATTCGATTGAAGGGGCCATTTTTG
TTTCCTACTTTTCCTGGGAGCTTATCCGATGCGCTTCAAAGCTGGAATTGTAAATATAGAGAAAAAGAAG
GATGTTGTTTTATTCTTGAAAGAGTATAATTTTACTTCTAGCAACTCTCCCACTTCGCTTGACTTCATTT
ATTTCTTGGGCACATAGGCGTAGTAATCTAGACCAACAGATAATTTGCCGGAATGATATAGCGATTGGAA
AATGAACTGAAATTTTTTGCTGTCTTTCAATTTGACGGGCAGTTCATCAGGCGCGCCGTGACCGACCATA
TAAATACGTTGAGAATGTTATTCTTCCTCGTAGTTGAAGTGGCTTCATAATTTCAGAACTCAATAGATAA
ACTAGGATGTTTTAAAGCAATTAATGCTCACAAGTAAGGAGCGACTCTCTTGCTTTTCGAATACTAAAAG
TATCGTCCCAACCCAGAAAAAAAGACCTCTTAACTGCAAAATAAACTCTATATATTTCTTCTAAAACAGT
TTCAGGTTGGATAGTATCGCATTCTCATCACTTCTAACTAGTAGGCCATGAGATATATTAACGTTTACTT
GAGTTCTAAGTTCTCCGAATTAGATGCACAGCACAAACAAGATTAGGTTTCACTTGGTACAAAATACGAA
CAGAGTTTAAGGTCGTAATTTCATTTCGTTATTGATCCCCACAATCTATTCTTATCACAGTCATCAGATA
GTCGCGAAAAAGCATGCAGAAAAGGGGGTCGTCCCTATCTAAGTTGTAGCATTACAACAAATATGAC
Features (pLannotate 1.2.2; 14 found; start..end, strand, type, name):
     62..650     -  rep_origin     ori: high-copy-number ColE1/pMB1/pBR322/pUC origin of replication
   1303..1368    +  CDS            3xFLAG: three tandem FLAG® epitope tags, followed by an enterokinase cleavage site
   1372..5475    +  CDS            Cas9: Cas9 (Csn1) endonuclease from the Streptococcus pyogenes Type II CRISPR/Cas system generates RNA-guided double strand breaks in DNA
   5997..6284    +  CDS            MEP1 (fragment): MEP1_YEAST - Also known as AMT1. Experimental evidence at protein level: Swiss-Prot protein existence level 1. Transporter for ammonium (both charged and uncharged NH3 and NH4) to use as a nitrogen source. Can also transport methylamine. The affinity of MEP1 is about twenty times lower than that of MEP2. MEP3 has the lowest affinity. From Saccharomyces cerevisiae (strain ATCC 204508 / S288c) (Baker's yeast).
   6726..7115    +  CDS            CAPSD_BPMS2: Experimental evidence at protein level: Swiss-Prot protein existence level 1. Acts as a translational repressor of viral replicase synthesis late in infection. This latter function is the result of capsid protein interaction with an RNA hairpin which contains the replicase ribosome-binding site. From Escherichia phage MS2 (Bacteriophage MS2).
   7134..7160    +  CDS            VP48 (fragment): 3 tandem repeats of the minimal activation domain of herpes simplex virus VP16 (Cheng et al., 2013)
   7218..7243    +  CDS            VP160 (fragment): 10 tandem repeats of the minimal activation domain of herpes simplex virus VP16 (Cheng et al., 2013)
   7478..7954    +  promoter       GAP promoter: promoter for Pichia pastoris glyceraldehyde-3-phosphate dehydrogenase
   7973..7996    +  misc_RNA       sTRSV HHRz (fragment): hammerhead ribozyme from the tobacco ringspot virus satellite RNA (Khvorova et al., 2003)
   8030..8105    +  misc_RNA       gRNA scaffold: guide RNA scaffold for the Streptococcus pyogenes CRISPR/Cas9 system
   8110..8128    +  misc_RNA       MS2 stem loop: stem loop that binds the bacteriophage MS2 coat protein
   8715..9058    +  promoter       TEF promoter: Ashbya gossypii TEF promoter
   9065..9629    +  CDS            NrsR (fragment): nourseothricin acetyltransferase; Streptomyces noursei nat1; confers resistance to nourseothricin
   9637..9834    +  terminator     TEF terminator: Ashbya gossypii TEF terminator
