[The description below was written by a language model from this plasmid's Addgene catalogue record and pLannotate feature annotations shown in this document.]
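Description:
RIB VP64 R1 is a 10.8 kb yeast expression plasmid for CRISPR/RNA-scaffold-based transcriptional regulation in Pichia pastoris, built on the roughly 3 kb BB3rN_AD backbone. It replicates in E. coli at high copy from a ColE1/pUC-type origin. Selection relies on a nourseothricin acetyltransferase gene flanked by the Ashbya gossypii TEF promoter and terminator, and nourseothricin is also the recorded bacterial selection. The feature table shows no yeast replication origin, and the record does not state how the plasmid is maintained in Pichia.

The payload consists of three expression units that together form a programmable activator. The first uses the TEF2 promoter to drive dCas9 carrying an N-terminal 3xFLAG tag and an SV40 nuclear localisation signal. The annotation software labels this ORF simply as Cas9, while the catalogue describes it as the nuclease-dead form, which binds DNA without cutting. The second uses the POR1 promoter to express the bacteriophage MS2 coat protein fused to VP64 (tandem repeats of the herpes simplex VP16 minimal activation domain, detected as VP48/VP160 fragments) and an SV40 NLS. The third uses the Pichia GAP promoter, a Pol II promoter, to transcribe a guide RNA targeting site R1 in the RIB1 promoter. An upstream hammerhead ribozyme is annotated, which would trim the 5' end of the transcript, and the S. pyogenes gRNA scaffold is extended with an MS2 stem loop. This hairpin recruits MS2-VP64 to the dCas9-bound locus, bringing the activation domain to the RIB1 promoter. A short match to S. cerevisiae MEP1 between the first two units is probably an incidental hit within regulatory sequence.

The plasmid is intended for tuning RIB1 transcription in Pichia by placing an activator at a defined promoter position.
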