Addgene plasmid #161493: RIB VP64 R1
Purpose: CRISPR/RNA scaffold based transcription regulation in Pichia pastoris BB3rN_pTEF2_dCAS9(3xFLAG_SV40NLS)_pPOR1_MS2bind_VP64_SV40NLS_pGAP_RIB1_R1_gRNA_MS2
Depositing lab: Brigitte Gasser & Diethard Mattanovich. Depositing organization: Austrian Centre of Industrial Biotechnology. Publication: Fine-Tuning of Transcription in Pichia pastoris Using dCas9 and RNA Scaffolds. Baumschabl M, Prielhofer R, Mattanovich D, Steiger MG. ACS Synth Biol. 2020 Dec 18;9(12):3202-3209. doi: 10.1021/acssynbio.0c00214. Epub 2020 Nov 12. PubMed 33180466.
Backbone
  Vector backbone: Addgene#98552 BB3rN_AD
  Backbone size w/o insert (bp): 3000
  Total vector size (bp): 10847
  Vector type: Yeast Expression
Growth in bacteria
  Bacterial resistance: Nourseothricin (clonNat), 50 μg/mL
  Growth temperature: 37°C
  Growth strain: DH5alpha
  Copy number: High Copy
Gene/Insert 1
  Gene/Insert name: dCAS9
  Promoter: pTEF2
  Cloning method: Unknown
  Sequencing primers: 5′ gaggtatgtaggcggtgcta; 3′ GTACTGTGTCGTGAAGGC
Gene/Insert 2
  Gene/Insert name: MS2-VP64
  Promoter: pPOR1
  Cloning method: Unknown
  Sequencing primers: 5′ GCCTTCACGACACAGTAC; 3′ GACAGTGGAGGAAAATAATGTGC
Gene/Insert 3
  Gene/Insert name: gRNA (Targeting R1 in the RIB1 promoter)
  Promoter: pGAP
  Cloning method: Unknown
  Sequencing primers: 5′ GCACATTATTTTCCTCCACTGTC; 3′ ttatatttctctacaggggc
Terms and licenses: Academic/Nonprofit Terms; Industry Terms: Not Available to Industry
How to cite: RIB VP64 R1 was a gift from Brigitte Gasser & Diethard Mattanovich (Addgene plasmid # 161493 ; http://n2t.net/addgene:161493 ; RRID:Addgene_161493)
